>Addgene plasmid #105083 | pNX32-Dest | depositor full sequence | sequence record 199608 | pNX32-Dest sequence 8496 bps
TGTTGTCTCACCATATCCGCAATGACAAAAAAATGATGGAAGACACTAAAGGAAAAAATTAACGACAAAG
ACAGCACCAACAGATGTCGTTGTTCCAGAGCTGATGAGGGGTATCTCGAAGCACACGAAACTTTTTCCTT
CCTTCATTCACGCACACTACTCTCTAATGAGCAACGGTATACGGCCTTCCTTCCAGTTACTTGAATTTGA
AATAAAAAAAAGTTTGCTGTCTTGCTATCAAGTATAAATAGACCTGCAATTATTAATCTTTTGTTTCCTC
GTCATTGTTCTCGTTCCCTTTCTTCCTTGTTTCTTTTTCTGCACAATATTTCAAGCTATACCAAGCATAC
AATCAACTCGAGATGCAGATTTTCGTCAAGACTTTGACCGGTAAAACCGGAACATTGGAAGTTGAATCTT
CCGATACCATCGACAACGTTAAGTCGAAAATTCAAGACAAGGAAGGAATCCCTGGTGGGTCGACAAGTTT
GTACAAAAAAGCTGAACGAGAAACGTAAAATGATATAAATATCAATATATTAAATTAGATTTTGCATAAA
AAACAGACTACATAATACTGTAAAACACAACATATCCAGTCACTATGGCGGCCGCGGGTGATGCTGCCAA
CTTAGCGGCCGTAAGTTGCGATCACCCGACGCACTTTGCGCCGAATAAATACCTGTGACGGAAGATCACT
TCGCAGAATAAATAAATCCTGGTGTCCCTGTTGATACCGGGAAGCCCTGGGCCAACTTTTGGCGAAAATG
AGACGTTGATCGGCACGCAAGAGGTTCCAACTTTCACCATAATGAAATAAGATCACTACCGGGCGTATTT
TTTGAGTTATCGAGATTTTCAGGAGCTAAGGAAGCTAAAATGGAGAAAAAAATCACTGGATATACCACCG
TTGATATATCCCAATGGCATCGTAAAGAACATTTTGAGGCATTTCAGTCAGTTGCTCAATGTACCTATAA
CCAGACCGTTCAGCTGGATATTACGGCCTTTTTAAAGACCGTAAAGAAAAATAAGCACAAGTTTTATCCG
GCCTTTATTCACATTCTTGCCCGCCTGATGAATGCTCATCCGGAATTCCGTATGGCAATGAAAGACGGTG
AGCTGGTGATATGGGATAGTGTTCACCCTTGTTACACCGTTTTCCATGAGCAAACTGAAACGTTTTCATC
GCTCTGGAGTGAATACCACGACGATTTCCGGCAGTTTCTACACATATATTCGCAAGATGTGGCGTGTTAC
GGTGAAAACCTGGCCTATTTCCCTAAAGGGTTTATTGAGAATATGTTTTTCGTCTCAGCCAATCCCTGGG
TGAGTTTCACCAGTTTTGATTTAAACGTGGCCAATATGGACAACTTCTTCGCCCCCGTTTTCACCATGGG
CAAATATTATACGCAAGGCGACAAGGTGCTGATGCCGCTGGCGATTCAGGTTCATCATGCCGTTTGTGAT
GGCTTCCATGTCGGCAGAATGCTTAATGAATTACAACAGTACTGCGATGAGTGGCAGGGCGGGGCGTAAA
CGCGTGGATCCGGCTTACTAAAAGCCAGATAACAGTATGCGTATTTGCGCGCTGATTTTTGCGGTATAAG
AATATATACTGATATGTATACCCGAAGTATGTCAAAAAGAGGTATGCTATGAAGCAGCGTATTACAGTGA
CAGTTGACAGCGACAGCTATCAGTTGCTCAAGGCATATATGATGTCAATATCTCCGGTCTGGTAAGCACA
ACCATGCAGAATGAAGCCCGTCGTCTGCGTGCCGAACGCTGGAAAGCGGAAAATCAGGAAGGGATGGCTG
AGGTCGCCCGGTTTATTGAAATGAACGGCTCTTTTGCTGACGAGAACAGGGGCTGGTGAAATGCAGTTTA
AGGTTTACACCTATAAAAGAGAGAGCCGTTATCGTCTGTTTGTGGATGTACAGAGTGATATTATTGACAC
GCCCGGGCGACGGATGGTGATCCCCCTGGCCAGTGCACGTCTGCTGTCAGATAAAGTCTCCCGTGAACTT
TACCCGGTGGTGCATATCGGGGATGAAAGCTGGCGCATGATGACCACCGATATGGCCAGTGTGCCGGTCT
CCGTTATCGGGGAAGAAGTGGCTGATCTCAGCCACCGCGAAAATGACATCAAAAACGCCATTAACCTGAT
GTTCTGGGGAATATAAATGTCAGGCTCCCTTATACACAGCCAGTCTGCAGGTCGACCATAGTGACTGGAT
ATGTTGTGTTTTACAGTATTATGTAGTCTGTTTTTTATGCAAAATCTAATTTAATATATTGATATTTATA
TCATTTTACGTTTCTCGTTCAGCTTTCTTGTACAAAGTGGTTGGTGGTGGCGGATACCCATACGATGTTC
CTGACTATGCGGGCTATCCCTATGACGTCCCGGACTATGCAGGATCCTATCCATATGACGTTCCAGATTA
CGCTGCTCAGTGCTGAGGCGCGCCACTTCTAAATAAGCGAATTTCTTATGATTTATGATTTTTATTATTA
AATAAGTTATAAAAAAAATAAGTGTATACAAATTTTAAAGTGACTCTTAGGTTTTAAAACGAAAATTCTT
ATTCTTGAGTAACTCTTTCCTGTAGGTCAGGTTGCTTTCTCAGGTATAGTATGAGGTCGCTCTTATTGAC
CACACCTCTACCGGCAGCATGCAAGCTTGGCGTAATCATGGTCATAGCTGTTTCCTGTGTGAAATTGTTA
TCCGCTCACAATTCCACACAACATACGAGCCGGAAGCATAAAGTGTAAAGCCTGGGGTGCCTAATGAGTG
AGCTAACTCACATTAATTGCGTTGCGCTCACTGCCCGCTTTCCAGTCGGGAAACCTGTCGTGCCAGCTGC
ATTAATGAATCGGCCAACGCGCGGGGAGAGGCGGTTTGCGTATTGGGCGCTCTTCCGCTTCCTCGCTCAC
TGACTCGCTGCGCTCGGTCGTTCGGCTGCGGCGAGCGGTATCAGCTCACTCAAAGGCGGTAATACGGTTA
TCCACAGAATCAGGGGATAACGCAGGAAAGAACATGTGAGCAAAAGGCCAGCAAAAGGCCAGGAACCGTA
AAAAGGCCGCGTTGCTGGCGTTTTTCCATAGGCTCCGCCCCCCTGACGAGCATCACAAAAATCGACGCTC
AAGTCAGAGGTGGCGAAACCCGACAGGACTATAAAGATACCAGGCGTTTCCCCCTGGAAGCTCCCTCGTG
CGCTCTCCTGTTCCGACCCTGCCGCTTACCGGATACCTGTCCGCCTTTCTCCCTTCGGGAAGCGTGGCGC
TTTCTCATAGCTCACGCTGTAGGTATCTCAGTTCGGTGTAGGTCGTTCGCTCCAAGCTGGGCTGTGTGCA
CGAACCCCCCGTTCAGCCCGACCGCTGCGCCTTATCCGGTAACTATCGTCTTGAGTCCAACCCGGTAAGA
CACGACTTATCGCCACTGGCAGCAGCCACTGGTAACAGGATTAGCAGAGCGAGGTATGTAGGCGGTGCTA
CAGAGTTCTTGAAGTGGTGGCCTAACTACGGCTACACTAGAAGAACAGTATTTGGTATCTGCGCTCTGCT
GAAGCCAGTTACCTTCGGAAAAAGAGTTGGTAGCTCTTGATCCGGCAAACAAACCACCGCTGGTAGCGGT
GGTTTTTTTGTTTGCAAGCAGCAGATTACGCGCAGAAAAAAAGGATCTCAAGAAGATCCTTTGATCTTTT
CTACGGGGTCTGACGCTCAGTGGAACGAAAACTCACGTTAAGGGATTTTGGTCATGAGATTATCAAAAAG
GATCTTCACCTAGATCCTTTTAAATTAAAAATGAAGTTTTAAATCAATCTAAAGTATATATGAGTAAACT
TGGTCTGACAGTTACCAATGCTTAATCAGTGAGGCACCTATCTCAGCGATCTGTCTATTTCGTTCATCCA
TAGTTGCCTGACTCCCCGTCGTGTAGATAACTACGATACGGGAGGGCTTACCATCTGGCCCCAGTGCTGC
AATGATACCGCGAGACCCACGCTCACCGGCTCCAGATTTATCAGCAATAAACCAGCCAGCCGGAAGGGCC
GAGCGCAGAAGTGGTCCTGCAACTTTATCCGCCTCCATCCAGTCTATTAATTGTTGCCGGGAAGCTAGAG
TAAGTAGTTCGCCAGTTAATAGTTTGCGCAACGTTGTTGCCATTGCTACAGGCATCGTGGTGTCACGCTC
GTCGTTTGGTATGGCTTCATTCAGCTCCGGTTCCCAACGATCAAGGCGAGTTACATGATCCCCCATGTTG
TGCAAAAAAGCGGTTAGCTCCTTCGGTCCTCCGATCGTTGTCAGAAGTAAGTTGGCCGCAGTGTTATCAC
TCATGGTTATGGCAGCACTGCATAATTCTCTTACTGTCATGCCATCCGTAAGATGCTTTTCTGTGACTGG
TGAGTACTCAACCAAGTCATTCTGAGAATAGTGTATGCGGCGACCGAGTTGCTCTTGCCCGGCGTCAATA
CGGGATAATACCGCGCCACATAGCAGAACTTTAAAAGTGCTCATCATTGGAAAACGTTCTTCGGGGCGAA
AACTCTCAAGGATCTTACCGCTGTTGAGATCCAGTTCGATGTAACCCACTCGTGCACCCAACTGATCTTC
AGCATCTTTTACTTTCACCAGCGTTTCTGGGTGAGCAAAAACAGGAAGGCAAAATGCCGCAAAAAAGGGA
ATAAGGGCGACACGGAAATGTTGAATACTCATACTCTTCCTTTTTCAATATTATTGAAGCATTTATCAGG
GTTATTGTCTCATGAGCGGATACATATTTGAATGTATTTAGAAAAATAAACAAATAGGGGTTCCGCGCAC
ATTTCCCCGAAAAGTGCCACCTGAACGAAGCATCTGTGCTTCATTTTGTAGAACAAAAATGCAACGCGAG
AGCGCTAATTTTTCAAACAAAGAATCTGAGCTGCATTTTTACAGAACAGAAATGCAACGCGAAAGCGCTA
TTTTACCAACGAAGAATCTGTGCTTCATTTTTGTAAAACAAAAATGCAACGCGAGAGCGCTAATTTTTCA
AACAAAGAATCTGAGCTGCATTTTTACAGAACAGAAATGCAACGCGAGAGCGCTATTTTACCAACAAAGA
ATCTATACTTCTTTTTTGTTCTACAAAAATGCATCCCGAGAGCGCTATTTTTCTAACAAAGCATCTTAGA
TTACTTTTTTTCTCCTTTGTGCGCTCTATAATGCAGTCTCTTGATAACTTTTTGCACTGTAGGTCCGTTA
AGGTTAGAAGAAGGCTACTTTGGTGTCTATTTTCTCTTCCATAAAAAAAGCCTGACTCCACTTCCCGCGT
TTACTGATTACTAGCGAAGCTGCGGGTGCATTTTTTCAAGATAAAGGCATCCCCGATTATATTCTATACC
GATGTGGATTGCGCATACTTTGTGAACAGAAAGTGATAGCGTTGATGATTCTTCATTGGTCAGAAAATTA
TGAACGGTTTCTTCTATTTTGTCTCTATATACTACGTATAGGAAATGTTTACATTTTCGTATTGTTTTCG
ATTCACTCTATGAATAGTTCTTACTACAATTTTTTTGTCTAAAGAGTAATACTAGAGATAAACATAAAAA
ATGTAGAGGTCGAGTTTAGATGCAAGTTCAAGGAGCGAAAGGTGGATGGGTAGGTTATATAGGGATATAG
CACAGAGATATATAGCAAAGAGATACTTTTGAGCAATGTTTGTGGAAGCGGTATTCGCAATATTTTAGTA
GCTCGTTACAGTCCGGTGCGTTTTTGGTTTTTTGAAAGTGCGTCTTCAGAGCGCTTTTGGTTTTCAAAAG
CGCTCTGAAGTTCCTATACTTTCTAGAGAATAGGAACTTCGGAATAGGAACTTCAAAGCGTTTCCGAAAA
CGAGCGCTTCCGAAAATGCAACGCGAGCTGCGCACATACAGCTCACTGTTCACGTCGCACCTATATCTGC
GTGTTGCCTGTATATATATATACATGAGAAGAACGGCCATAGTGCGTGTTTATGCTTAAATGCGTACTTA
TATGCGTCTATTTATGTAGGATGAAAGGTAGTCTAGTACCTCCTGTGATATTATCCCATTCCATGCGGGG
TATCGTATGCTTCCTTCAGCACTACCCTTTAGCTGTTCTATATGCTGCCACTCCTCAATTGGATTAGTCT
CATCCTTCAATGCTATCATTTCCTTTGATATTGGATCATACTAAGAAACCATTATTATCATGACATTAAC
CTATAAAAATAGGCGTATCACGAGGCCCTTTCGTCTCGCGCGTTTCGGTGATGACGGTGAAAACCTCTGA
CACATGCAGCTCCCGGAGACGGTCACAGCTTGTCTGTAAGCGGATGCCGGGAGCAGACAAGCCCGTCAGG
GCGCGTCAGCGGGTGTTGGCGGGTGTCGGGGCTGGCTTAACTATGCGGCATCAGAGCAGATTGTACTGAG
AGTGCACCATAGATCAACGACATTACTATATATATAATATAGGAAGCATTTAATAGAACAGCATCGTAAT
ATATGTGTACTTTGCAGTTATGACGCCAGATGGCAGTAGTGGAAGATATTCTTTATTGAAAAATAGCTTG
TCACCTTACGTACAATCTTGATCCGGAGCTTTTCTTTTTTTGCCGATTAAGAATTAATTCGGTCGAAAAA
AGAAAAGGAGAGGGCCAAGAGGGAGGGCATTGGTGACTATTGAGCACGTGAGTATACGTGATTAAGCACA
CAAAGGCAGCTTGGAGTATGTCTGTTATTAATTTCACAGGTAGTTCTGGTCCATTGGTGAAAGTTTGCGG
CTTGCAGAGCACAGAGGCCGCAGAATGTGCTCTAGATTCCGATGCTGACTTGCTGGGTATTATATGTGTG
CCCAATAGAAAGAGAACAATTGACCCGGTTATTGCAAGGAAAATTTCAAGTCTTGTAAAAGCATATAAAA
ATAGTTCAGGCACTCCGAAATACTTGGTTGGCGTGTTTCGTAATCAACCTAAGGAGGATGTTTTGGCTCT
GGTCAATGATTACGGCATTGATATCGTCCAACTGCATGGAGATGAGTCGTGGCAAGAATACCAAGAGTTC
CTCGGTTTGCCAGTTATTAAAAGACTCGTATTTCCAAAAGACTGCAACATACTACTCAGTGCAGCTTCAC
AGAAACCTCATTCGTTTATTCCCTTGTTTGATTCAGAAGCAGGTGGGACAGGTGAACTTTTGGATTGGAA
CTCGATTTCTGACTGGGTTGGAAGGCAAGAGAGCCCCGAAAGCTTACATTTTATGTTAGCTGGTGGACTG
ACGCCAGAAAATGTTGGTGATGCGCTTAGATTAAATGGCGTTATTGGTGTTGATGTAAGCGGAGGTGTGG
AGACAAATGGTGTAAAAGACTCTAACAAAATAGCAAATTTCGTCAAAAATGCTAAGAAATAGGTTATTAC
TGAGTAGTATTTATTTAAGTATTGTTTGTGCACTTGCCGATCTATGCGGTGTGAAATACCGCACAGATGC
GTAAGGAGAAAATACCGCATCAGGAAATTGTAAGCGTTAATATTTTGTTAAAATTCGCGTTAAATTTTTG
TTAAATCAGCTCATTTTTTAACCAATAGGCCGAAATCGGCAAAATCCCTTATAAATCAAAAGAATAGACC
GAGATAGGGT
[37 nt withheld, positions 7641-7677]
AAAGAACGTGGACTCCAACGTCAAAGG
[49 nt withheld, positions 7705-7753]
T
[91 nt withheld, positions 7755-7845]
G
[124 nt withheld, positions 7847-7970]
CCATTCGCCATTCAGGCTGCGCAACTGTTGGGAAGGGCGATCGGTGCGGGCCTCTTCGCTATTACGCCAG
CTGGCGAAAGGGGGATGTGCTGCAAGGCGATTAAGTTGGGTAACGCCAGGGTTTTCCCAGTCACGACGTT
GTAAAACGACGGCCAGTGCCAAGCTTTCGCGAGCTCGATATCCTTTTGTTGTTTCCGGGTGTACAATATG
GACTTCCTCTTTTCTGGCAACCAAACCCATACATCGGGATTCCTATAATACCTTCGTTGGTCTCCCTAAC
ATGTAGGTGGCGGAGGGGAGATATACAATAGAACAGATACCAGACAAGACATAATGGGCTAAACAAGACT
ACACCAATTACACTGCCTCATTGATGGTGGTACATAACGAACTAATACTGTAGCCCTAGACTTGATAGCC
ATCATCATATCGAAGTTTCACTACCCTTTTTCCATTTGCCATCTATTGAAGTAATAATAGGCGCATGCAA
CTTCTTTTCTTTTTTTTTCTTTTCTCTCTCCCCCGT
Features (pLannotate 1.2.2; 26 found; start..end, strand, type, name):
    363..473     +  CDS            ubiquitin (fragment): Saccharomyces cerevisiae ubiquitin
    483..607     +  protein_bind   attR1: mutant version of attR; recombination site for the Gateway® LR reaction LR Clonase™
    777..879     +  promoter       cat promoter: promoter of the E. coli cat gene encoding chloramphenicol acetyltransferase
    880..1539    +  CDS            CmR: chloramphenicol acetyltransferase; cat; confers resistance to chloramphenicol
   1718..1876    +  CDS            ccdA (fragment): CCDA_ECO57 - Also known as H, letA. Experimental evidence at protein level: Swiss-Prot protein existence level 1. Antitoxin component of a type II toxin-antitoxin (TA) system which inhibits the post-segregational killing (PSK) of plasmid-free cells, also referred to as a plasmid addiction system. Binds to and blocks the activity of CcdB; will also remove bound CcdB protein from the CcdB-GyrA complex by forming a CcdA-CcdB complex, a process termed rejuvenation. Functions as a transcriptional corepressor for the ccdAB operon, repression also requires CcdB (By similarity). From Escherichia coli
   1881..2183    +  CDS            ccdB: CCDB_ECOLI - Also known as G, letB, letD. Experimental evidence at protein level: Swiss-Prot protein existence level 1. Toxic component of a type II toxin-antitoxin (TA) system, functioning in plasmid maintainence. Responsible for the post- segregational killing (PSK) of plasmid-free cells, also referred to as a plasmid addiction system. Half-life of over 2 hours. Cell killing by CcdB is accompanied by filamentation, defects in chromosome and plasmid segregation, defects in cell division, formation of anucleate cells, decreased DNA synthesis and plasmid loss. Interferes with the activity of DN
   2227..2351    -  protein_bind   attR2: mutant version of attR; recombination site for the Gateway® LR reaction LR Clonase™
   2365..2454    +  CDS            3xHA: three tandem HA epitope tags
   2487..2674    +  terminator     ADH1 terminator: S. cerevisiae ADH1; transcription terminator for the S. cerevisiae alcohol dehydrogenase 1 (ADH1) gene
   2725..2741    -  protein_bind   lac operator: The lac repressor binds to the lac operator to inhibit transcription in E. coli. This inhibition can be relieved by adding lactose or isopropyl-β-D-thiogalactopyranoside (IPTG). lac repressor encoded by lacI
   2749..2779    -  promoter       lac promoter: promoter for the E. coli lac operon
   2794..2815    -  protein_bind   CAP binding site: CAP binding activates transcription in the presence of cAMP. E. coli catabolite activator protein
   2828..2920    -  CDS            lacI (fragment): lac repressor; lacI; The lac repressor binds to the lac operator to inhibit transcription in E. coli. This inhibition can be relieved by adding lactose or isopropyl-β-D-thiogalactopyranoside (IPTG).
   3103..3691    -  rep_origin     ori: high-copy-number ColE1/pMB1/pBR322/pUC origin of replication
   3862..4722    -  CDS            AmpR: β-lactamase; bla; confers resistance to ampicillin, carbenicillin, and related antibiotics
   4723..4827    -  promoter       AmpR promoter: bla
   4854..5836    -  rep_origin     2μ ori: yeast 2μ plasmid origin of replication
   6018..6200    -  CDS            FLP (fragment): site-specific recombinase FLP is a site-specific recombinase from Saccharomyces cerevisiae. Recombination occurs at FRT sequences.
   6265..6300    +  CDS            rop (fragment): Rop protein, which maintains plasmids at low copy number; rop
   6402..6451    +  misc_feature   bom (fragment): basis of mobility region from pBR322
   6590..6737    +  promoter       TRP1 promoter: S. cerevisiae TRP1
   6738..7412    +  CDS            TRP1: phosphoribosylanthranilate isomerase, required for tryptophan biosynthesis; S. cerevisiae TRP1; yeast auxotrophic marker
   7463..7514    +  misc_feature   bom (fragment): basis of mobility region from pBR322
   7542..7970    -  rep_origin     f1 ori (sequence partly withheld): f1 bacteriophage origin of replication; arrow indicates direction of (+) strand synthesis
   7974..8128    -  CDS            lacZα (fragment): LacZα fragment of β-galactosidase; lacZ fragment
   8150..358     +  promoter       ADH1 promoter (across the origin): S. cerevisiae ADH1; promoter for alcohol dehydrogenase 1
