>Addgene plasmid #105083 | pNX32-Dest | addgene full sequence | sequence record 203615 | Addgene NGS Result
TGTTGTCTCACCATATCCGCAATGACAAAAAAATGATGGAAGACACTAAAGGAAAAAATTAACGACAAAG
ACAGCACCAACAGATGTCGTTGTTCCAGAGCTGATGAGGGGTATCTCGAAGCACACGAAACTTTTTCCTT
CCTTCATTCACGCACACTACTCTCTAATGAGCAACGGTATACGGCCTTCCTTCCAGTTACTTGAATTTGA
AATAAAAAAAAGTTTGCTGTCTTGCTATCAAGTATAAATAGACCTGCAATTATTAATCTTTTGTTTCCTC
GTCATTGTTCTCGTTCCCTTTCTTCCTTGTTTCTTTTTCTGCACAATATTTCAAGCTATACCAAGCATAC
AATCAACTCGAGATGCAGATTTTCGTCAAGACTTTGACCGGTAAAACCGGAACATTGGAAGTTGAATCTT
CCGATACCATCGACAACGTTAAGTCGAAAATTCAAGACAAGGAAGGAATCCCTGGTGGGTCGACAAGTTT
GTACAAAAAAGCTGAACGAGAAACGTAAAATGATATAAATATCAATATATTAAATTAGATTTTGCATAAA
AAACAGACTACATAATACTGTAAAACACAACATATCCAGTCACTATGGCGGCCGCGGGTGATGCTGCCAA
CTTAGCGGCCGCTAAGTTGGCAGCATCACCCGACGCACTTTGCGCCGAATAAATACCTGTGACGGAAGAT
CACTTCGCAGAATAAATAAATCCTGGTGTCCCTGTTGATACCGGGAAGCCCTGGGCCAACTTTTGGCGAA
AATGAGACGTTGATCGGCACGCAAGAGGTTCCAACTTTCACCATAATGAAATAAGATCACTACCGGGCGT
ATTTTTTGAGTTATCGAGATTTTCAGGAGCTAAGGAAGCTAAAATGGAGAAAAAAATCACTGGATATACC
ACCGTTGATATATCCCAATGGCATCGTAAAGAACATTTTGAGGCATTTCAGTCAGTTGCTCAATGTACCT
ATAACCAGACCGTTCAGCTGGATATTACGGCCTTTTTAAAGACCGTAAAGAAAAATAAGCACAAGTTTTA
TCCGGCCTTTATTCACATTCTTGCCCGCCTGATGAATGCTCATCCGGAATTCCGTATGGCAATGAAAGAC
GGTGAGCTGGTGATATGGGATAGTGTTCACCCTTGTTACACCGTTTTCCATGAGCAAACTGAAACGTTTT
CATCGCTCTGGAGTGAATACCACGACGATTTCCGGCAGTTTCTACACATATATTCGCAAGATGTGGCGTG
TTACGGTGAAAACCTGGCCTATTTCCCTAAAGGGTTTATTGAGAATATGTTTTTCGTCTCAGCCAATCCC
TGGGTGAGTTTCACCAGTTTTGATTTAAACGTGGCCAATATGGACAACTTCTTCGCCCCCGTTTTCACCA
TGGGCAAATATTATACGCAAGGCGACAAGGTGCTGATGCCGCTGGCGATTCAGGTTCATCATGCCGTTTG
TGATGGCTTCCATGTCGGCAGAATGCTTAATGAATTACAACAGTACTGCGATGAGTGGCAGGGCGGGGCG
TAAACGCGTGGATCCGGCTTACTAAAAGCCAGATAACAGTATGCGTATTTGCGCGCTGATTTTTGCGGTA
TAAGAATATATACTGATATGTATACCCGAAGTATGTCAAAAAGAGGTATGCTATGAAGCAGCGTATTACA
GTGACAGTTGACAGCGACAGCTATCAGTTGCTCAAGGCATATATGATGTCAATATCTCCGGTCTGGTAAG
CACAACCATGCAGAATGAAGCCCGTCGTCTGCGTGCCGAACGCTGGAAAGCGGAAAATCAGGAAGGGATG
GCTGAGGTCGCCCGGTTTATTGAAATGAACGGCTCTTTTGCTGACGAGAACAGGGGCTGGTGAAATGCAG
TTTAAGGTTTACACCTATAAAAGAGAGAGCCGTTATCGTCTGTTTGTGGATGTACAGAGTGATATTATTG
ACACGCCCGGGCGACGGATGGTGATCCCCCTGGCCAGTGCACGTCTGCTGTCAGATAAAGTCTCCCGTGA
ACTTTACCCGGTGGTGCATATCGGGGATGAAAGCTGGCGCATGATGACCACCGATATGGCCAGTGTGCCG
GTCTCCGTTATCGGGGAAGAAGTGGCTGATCTCAGCCACCGCGAAAATGACATCAAAAACGCCATTAACC
TGATGTTCTGGGGAATATAAATGTCAGGCTCCCTTATACACAGCCAGTCTGCAGGTCGACCATAGTGACT
GGATATGTTGTGTTTTACAGTATTATGTAGTCTGTTTTTTATGCAAAATCTAATTTAATATATTGATATT
TATATCATTTTACGTTTCTCGTTCAGCTTTCTTGTACAAAGTGGTTGGTGGTGGCGGATACCCATACGAT
GTTCCTGACTATGCGGGCTATCCCTATGACGTCCCGGACTATGCAGGATCCTATCCATATGACGTTCCAG
ATTACGCTGCTCAGTGCTGAGGCGCGCCACTTCTAAATAAGCGAATTTCTTATGATTTATGATTTTTATT
ATTAAATAAGTTATAAAAAAAATAAGTGTATACAAATTTTAAAGTGACTCTTAGGTTTTAAAACGAAAAT
TCTTATTCTTGAGTAACTCTTTCCTGTAGGTCAGGTTGCTTTCTCAGGTATAGTATGAGGTCGCTCTTAT
TGACCACACCTCTACCGGCAGCATGCAAGCTTGGCGTAATCATGGTCATAGCTGTTTCCTGTGTGAAATT
GTTATCCGCTCACAATTCCACACAACATACGAGCCGGAAGCATAAAGTGTAAAGCCTGGGGTGCCTAATG
AGTGAGCTAACTCACATTAATTGCGTTGCGCTCACTGCCCGCTTTCCAGTCGGGAAACCTGTCGTGCCAG
CTGCATTAATGAATCGGCCAACGCGCGGGGAGAGGCGGTTTGCGTATTGGGCGCTCTTCCGCTTCCTCGC
TCACTGACTCGCTGCGCTCGGTCGTTCGGCTGCGGCGAGCGGTATCAGCTCACTCAAAGGCGGTAATACG
GTTATCCACAGAATCAGGGGATAACGCAGGAAAGAACATGTGAGCAAAAGGCCAGCAAAAGGCCAGGAAC
CGTAAAAAGGCCGCGTTGCTGGCGTTTTTCCATAGGCTCCGCCCCCCTGACGAGCATCACAAAAATCGAC
GCTCAAGTCAGAGGTGGCGAAACCCGACAGGACTATAAAGATACCAGGCGTTTCCCCCTGGAAGCTCCCT
CGTGCGCTCTCCTGTTCCGACCCTGCCGCTTACCGGATACCTGTCCGCCTTTCTCCCTTCGGGAAGCGTG
GCGCTTTCTCATAGCTCACGCTGTAGGTATCTCAGTTCGGTGTAGGTCGTTCGCTCCAAGCTGGGCTGTG
TGCACGAACCCCCCGTTCAGCCCGACCGCTGCGCCTTATCCGGTAACTATCGTCTTGAGTCCAACCCGGT
AAGACACGACTTATCGCCACTGGCAGCAGCCACTGGTAACAGGATTAGCAGAGCGAGGTATGTAGGCGGT
GCTACAGAGTTCTTGAAGTGGTGGCCTAACTACGGCTACACTAGAAGAACAGTATTTGGTATCTGCGCTC
TGCTGAAGCCAGTTACCTTCGGAAAAAGAGTTGGTAGCTCTTGATCCGGCAAACAAACCACCGCTGGTAG
CGGTGGTTTTTTTGTTTGCAAGCAGCAGATTACGCGCAGAAAAAAAGGATCTCAAGAAGATCCTTTGATC
TTTTCTACGGGGTCTGACGCTCAGTGGAACGAAAACTCACGTTAAGGGATTTTGGTCATGAGATTATCAA
AAAGGATCTTCACCTAGATCCTTTTAAATTAAAAATGAAGTTTTAAATCAATCTAAAGTATATATGAGTA
AACTTGGTCTGACAGTTACCAATGCTTAATCAGTGAGGCACCTATCTCAGCGATCTGTCTATTTCGTTCA
TCCATAGTTGCCTGACTCCCCGTCGTGTAGATAACTACGATACGGGAGGGCTTACCATCTGGCCCCAGTG
CTGCAATGATACCGCGAGACCCACGCTCACCGGCTCCAGATTTATCAGCAATAAACCAGCCAGCCGGAAG
GGCCGAGCGCAGAAGTGGTCCTGCAACTTTATCCGCCTCCATCCAGTCTATTAATTGTTGCCGGGAAGCT
AGAGTAAGTAGTTCGCCAGTTAATAGTTTGCGCAACGTTGTTGCCATTGCTACAGGCATCGTGGTGTCAC
GCTCGTCGTTTGGTATGGCTTCATTCAGCTCCGGTTCCCAACGATCAAGGCGAGTTACATGATCCCCCAT
GTTGTGCAAAAAAGCGGTTAGCTCCTTCGGTCCTCCGATCGTTGTCAGAAGTAAGTTGGCCGCAGTGTTA
TCACTCATGGTTATGGCAGCACTGCATAATTCTCTTACTGTCATGCCATCCGTAAGATGCTTTTCTGTGA
CTGGTGAGTACTCAACCAAGTCATTCTGAGAATAGTGTATGCGGCGACCGAGTTGCTCTTGCCCGGCGTC
AATACGGGATAATACCGCGCCACATAGCAGAACTTTAAAAGTGCTCATCATTGGAAAACGTTCTTCGGGG
CGAAAACTCTCAAGGATCTTACCGCTGTTGAGATCCAGTTCGATGTAACCCACTCGTGCACCCAACTGAT
CTTCAGCATCTTTTACTTTCACCAGCGTTTCTGGGTGAGCAAAAACAGGAAGGCAAAATGCCGCAAAAAA
GGGAATAAGGGCGACACGGAAATGTTGAATACTCATACTCTTCCTTTTTCAATATTATTGAAGCATTTAT
CAGGGTTATTGTCTCATGAGCGGATACATATTTGAATGTATTTAGAAAAATAAACAAATAGGGGTTCCGC
GCACATTTCCCCGAAAAGTGCCACCTGAACGAAGCATCTGTGCTTCATTTTGTAGAACAAAAATGCAACG
CGAGAGCGCTAATTTTTCAAACAAAGAATCTGAGCTGCATTTTTACAGAACAGAAATGCAACGCGAAAGC
GCTATTTTACCAACGAAGAATCTGTGCTTCATTTTTGTAAAACAAAAATGCAACGCGAGAGCGCTAATTT
TTCAAACAAAGAATCTGAGCTGCATTTTTACAGAACAGAAATGCAACGCGAGAGCGCTATTTTACCAACA
AAGAATCTATACTTCTTTTTTGTTCTACAAAAATGCATCCCGAGAGCGCTATTTTTCTAACAAAGCATCT
TAGATTACTTTTTTTCTCCTTTGTGCGCTCTATAATGCAGTCTCTTGATAACTTTTTGCACTGTAGGTCC
GTTAAGGTTAGAAGAAGGCTACTTTGGTGTCTATTTTCTCTTCCATAAAAAAAGCCTGACTCCACTTCCC
GCGTTTACTGATTACTAGCGAAGCTGCGGGTGCATTTTTTCAAGATAAAGGCATCCCCGATTATATTCTA
TACCGATGTGGATTGCGCATACTTTGTGAACAGAAAGTGATAGCGTTGATGATTCTTCATTGGTCAGAAA
ATTATGAACGGTTTCTTCTATTTTGTCTCTATATACTACGTATAGGAAATGTTTACATTTTCGTATTGTT
TTCGATTCACTCTATGAATAGTTCTTACTACAATTTTTTTGTCTAAAGAGTAATACTAGAGATAAACATA
AAAAATGTAGAGGTCGAGTTTAGATGCAAGTTCAAGGAGCGAAAGGTGGATGGGTAGGTTATATAGGGAT
ATAGCACAGAGATATATAGCAAAGAGATACTTTTGAGCAATGTTTGTGGAAGCGGTATTCGCAATATTTT
AGTAGCTCGTTACAGTCCGGTGCGTTTTTGGTTTTTTGAAAGTGCGTCTTCAGAGCGCTTTTGGTTTTCA
AAAGCGCTCTGAAGTTCCTATACTTTCTAGAGAATAGGAACTTCGGAATAGGAACTTCAAAGCGTTTCCG
AAAACGAGCGCTTCCGAAAATGCAACGCGAGCTGCGCACATACAGCTCACTGTTCACGTCGCACCTATAT
CTGCGTGTTGCCTGTATATATATATACATGAGAAGAACGGCATAGTGCGTGTTTATGCTTAAATGCGTAC
TTATATGCGTCTATTTATGTAGGATGAAAGGTAGTCTAGTACCTCCTGTGATATTATCCCATTCCATGCG
GGGTATCGTATGCTTCCTTCAGCACTACCCTTTAGCTGTTCTATATGCTGCCACTCCTCAATTGGATTAG
TCTCATCCTTCAATGCTATCATTTCCTTTGATATTGGATCATACTAAGAAACCATTATTATCATGACATT
AACCTATAAAAATAGGCGTATCACGAGGCCCTTTCGTCTCGCGCGTTTCGGTGATGACGGTGAAAACCTC
TGACACATGCAGCTCCCGGAGACGGTCACAGCTTGTCTGTAAGCGGATGCCGGGAGCAGACAAGCCCGTC
AGGGCGCGTCAGCGGGTGTTGGCGGGTGTCGGGGCTGGCTTAACTATGCGGCATCAGAGCAGATTGTACT
GAGAGTGCACCATAGATCAACGACATTACTATATATATAATATAGGAAGCATTTAATAGAACAGCATCGT
AATATATGTGTACTTTGCAGTTATGACGCCAGATGGCAGTAGTGGAAGATATTCTTTATTGAAAAATAGC
TTGTCACCTTACGTACAATCTTGATCCGGAGCTTTTCTTTTTTTGCCGATTAAGAATTAATTCGGTCGAA
AAAAGAAAAGGAGAGGGCCAAGAGGGAGGGCATTGGTGACTATTGAGCACGTGAGTATACGTGATTAAGC
ACACAAAGGCAGCTTGGAGTATGTCTGTTATTAATTTCACAGGTAGTTCTGGTCCATTGGTGAAAGTTTG
CGGCTTGCAGAGCACAGAGGCCGCAGAATGTGCTCTAGATTCCGATGCTGACTTGCTGGGTATTATATGT
GTGCCCAATAGAAAGAGAACAATTGACCCGGTTATTGCAAGGAAAATTTCAAGTCTTGTAAAAGCATATA
AAAATAGTTCAGGCACTCCGAAATACTTGGTTGGCGTGTTTCGTAATCAACCTAAGGAGGATGTTTTGGC
TCTGGTCAATGATTACGGCATTGATATCGTCCAACTGCATGGAGATGAGTCGTGGCAAGAATACCAAGAG
TTCCTCGGTTTGCCAGTTATTAAAAGACTCGTATTTCCAAAAGACTGCAACATACTACTCAGTGCAGCTT
CACAGAAACCTCATTCGTTTATTCCCTTGTTTGATTCAGAAGCAGGTGGGACAGGTGAACTTTTGGATTG
GAACTCGATTTCTGACTGGGTTGGAAGGCAAGAGAGCCCCGAAAGCTTACATTTTATGTTAGCTGGTGGA
CTGACGCCAGAAAATGTTGGTGATGCGCTTAGATTAAATGGCGTTATTGGTGTTGATGTAAGCGGAGGTG
TGGAGACAAATGGTGTAAAAGACTCTAACAAAATAGCAAATTTCGTCAAAAATGCTAAGAAATAGGTTAT
TACTGAGTAGTATTTATTTAAGTATTGTTTGTGCACTTGCCGATCTATGCGGTGTGAAATACCGCACAGA
TGCGTAAGGAGAAAATACCGCATCAGGAAATTGTAAGCGTTAATATTTTGTTAAAATTCGCGTTAAATTT
TTGTTAAATCAGCTCATTTTTTAACCAATAGGCCGAAATCGGCAAAATCCCTTATAAATCAAAAGAATAG
ACCGAGATAGGGT
[37 nt withheld, positions 7644-7680]
AAAGAACGTGGACTCCAACGTCAAAGG
[49 nt withheld, positions 7708-7756]
T
[91 nt withheld, positions 7758-7848]
G
[124 nt withheld, positions 7850-7973]
CCATTCGCCATTCAGGCTGCGCAACTGTTGGGAAGGGCGATCGGTGCGGGCCTCTTCGCTATTACGCCAG
CTGGCGAAAGGGGGATGTGCTGCAAGGCGATTAAGTTGGGTAACGCCAGGGTTTTCCCAGTCACGACGTT
GTAAAACGACGGCCAGTGCCAAGCTTTCGCGAGCTCGATATCCTTTTGTTGTTTCCGGGTGTACAATATG
GACTTCCTCTTTTCTGGCAACCAAACCCATACATCGGGATTCCTATAATACCTTCGTTGGTCTCCCTAAC
ATGTAGGTGGCGGAGGGGAGATATACAATAGAACAGATACCAGACAAGACATAATGGGCTAAACAAGACT
ACACCAATTACACTGCCTCATTGATGGTGGTACATAACGAACTAATACTGTAGCCCTAGACTTGATAGCC
ATCATCATATCGAAGTTTCACTACCCTTTTTCCATTTGCCATCTATTGAAGTAATAATAGGCGCATGCAA
CTTCTTTTCTTTTTTTTTCTTTTCTCTCTCCCCCGT
Features (pLannotate 1.2.2; 25 found; start..end, strand, type, name):
    363..473     +  CDS            ubiquitin (fragment): Saccharomyces cerevisiae ubiquitin
    483..607     +  protein_bind   attR1: mutant version of attR; recombination site for the Gateway® LR reaction LR Clonase™
    781..883     +  promoter       cat promoter: promoter of the E. coli cat gene encoding chloramphenicol acetyltransferase
    884..1543    +  CDS            CmR: chloramphenicol acetyltransferase; cat; confers resistance to chloramphenicol
   1722..1880    +  CDS            ccdA (fragment): CCDA_ECO57 - Also known as H, letA. Experimental evidence at protein level: Swiss-Prot protein existence level 1. Antitoxin component of a type II toxin-antitoxin (TA) system which inhibits the post-segregational killing (PSK) of plasmid-free cells, also referred to as a plasmid addiction system. Binds to and blocks the activity of CcdB; will also remove bound CcdB protein from the CcdB-GyrA complex by forming a CcdA-CcdB complex, a process termed rejuvenation. Functions as a transcriptional corepressor for the ccdAB operon, repression also requires CcdB (By similarity). From Escherichia coli
   1885..2187    +  CDS            ccdB: CCDB_ECOLI - Also known as G, letB, letD. Experimental evidence at protein level: Swiss-Prot protein existence level 1. Toxic component of a type II toxin-antitoxin (TA) system, functioning in plasmid maintainence. Responsible for the post- segregational killing (PSK) of plasmid-free cells, also referred to as a plasmid addiction system. Half-life of over 2 hours. Cell killing by CcdB is accompanied by filamentation, defects in chromosome and plasmid segregation, defects in cell division, formation of anucleate cells, decreased DNA synthesis and plasmid loss. Interferes with the activity of DN
   2231..2355    -  protein_bind   attR2: mutant version of attR; recombination site for the Gateway® LR reaction LR Clonase™
   2369..2458    +  CDS            3xHA: three tandem HA epitope tags
   2491..2678    +  terminator     ADH1 terminator: S. cerevisiae ADH1; transcription terminator for the S. cerevisiae alcohol dehydrogenase 1 (ADH1) gene
   2729..2745    -  protein_bind   lac operator: The lac repressor binds to the lac operator to inhibit transcription in E. coli. This inhibition can be relieved by adding lactose or isopropyl-β-D-thiogalactopyranoside (IPTG). lac repressor encoded by lacI
   2753..2783    -  promoter       lac promoter: promoter for the E. coli lac operon
   2798..2819    -  protein_bind   CAP binding site: CAP binding activates transcription in the presence of cAMP. E. coli catabolite activator protein
   2832..2924    -  CDS            lacI (fragment): lac repressor; lacI; The lac repressor binds to the lac operator to inhibit transcription in E. coli. This inhibition can be relieved by adding lactose or isopropyl-β-D-thiogalactopyranoside (IPTG).
   3107..3695    -  rep_origin     ori: high-copy-number ColE1/pMB1/pBR322/pUC origin of replication
   3866..4726    -  CDS            AmpR: β-lactamase; bla; confers resistance to ampicillin, carbenicillin, and related antibiotics
   4727..4831    -  promoter       AmpR promoter: bla
   4858..6200    -  rep_origin     2μ ori: yeast 2μ plasmid origin of replication
   6268..6303    +  CDS            rop (fragment): Rop protein, which maintains plasmids at low copy number; rop
   6405..6454    +  misc_feature   bom (fragment): basis of mobility region from pBR322
   6593..6740    +  promoter       TRP1 promoter: S. cerevisiae TRP1
   6741..7415    +  CDS            TRP1: phosphoribosylanthranilate isomerase, required for tryptophan biosynthesis; S. cerevisiae TRP1; yeast auxotrophic marker
   7466..7517    +  misc_feature   bom (fragment): basis of mobility region from pBR322
   7545..7973    -  rep_origin     f1 ori (sequence partly withheld): f1 bacteriophage origin of replication; arrow indicates direction of (+) strand synthesis
   7977..8131    -  CDS            lacZα (fragment): LacZα fragment of β-galactosidase; lacZ fragment
   8153..358     +  promoter       ADH1 promoter (across the origin): S. cerevisiae ADH1; promoter for alcohol dehydrogenase 1
