[The description below was written by a language model from this plasmid's Addgene catalogue record and pLannotate feature annotations shown in this document.]
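Description:
pNX32-Dest is an empty Gateway destination vector for yeast expression, designed as the prey plasmid in the mating-based split-ubiquitin assay for protein-protein interactions. It is an E. coli/yeast shuttle plasmid of about 8.5 kb. A high-copy ColE1/pUC-type origin and AmpR support propagation in bacteria, while a 2μ origin and the TRP1 auxotrophic marker (with its own promoter) provide episomal maintenance and selection in tryptophan-auxotrophic yeast. An f1 origin and remnants of lac, rop and bom sequences are backbone leftovers.

The expression unit is driven by the S. cerevisiae ADH1 promoter and closed by the ADH1 terminator. Immediately downstream of the promoter lies a short yeast ubiquitin fragment, corresponding to the NubG tag listed in the catalogue, the N-terminal half of ubiquitin in a mutant form with reduced spontaneous affinity for the C-terminal half. It is followed by a Gateway cassette in which attR1 and attR2 flank a chloramphenicol resistance gene and the ccdB toxin gene, and then by a 3xHA epitope tag. An LR recombination reaction with an entry clone replaces the CmR/ccdB cassette with the gene of interest. The layout implies a NubG-prey-3xHA fusion detectable through the HA tag, provided the insert is in frame and lacks a stop codon. Because ccdB is lethal to ordinary E. coli strains, the unrecombined vector is kept in a ccdB-tolerant strain under chloramphenicol plus ampicillin, and ccdB counterselects against non-recombinant plasmids after cloning.

In the assay, interaction of the NubG prey with a bait fused to the C-terminal ubiquitin half reconstitutes ubiquitin and triggers a reporter readout. The method is suited to membrane and full-length proteins. The depositor and sequencing-derived records differ by only a few bases and agree in their annotations.
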