Addgene plasmid #105083: pNX32-Dest
Purpose: (Empty Backbone) Yeast mating-based Split Ubiquitin Assay, prey vector for Gateway cloning
Depositing lab: Christopher Grefen. Depositing organization: Eberhard Karls Universitaet Tuebingen. Publication: Split-ubiquitin system for identifying protein-protein interactions in membrane and full-length proteins. Grefen C, Lalonde S, Obrdlik P. Curr Protoc Neurosci. 2007 Oct;Chapter 5:Unit 5.27. doi: 10.1002/0471142301.ns0527s41. PubMed 18428659.
Backbone
  Vector backbone: pNX32-Dest
  Vector type: Yeast Expression
  Selectable markers: TRP1
  Tag / fusion protein: NubG (N terminal on backbone)
Growth in bacteria
  Bacterial resistance: Chloramphenicol and Ampicillin, 25 & 100 μg/mL
  Growth temperature: 37°C
  Growth strain: ccdB Survival
  Copy number: High Copy
Gene/Insert
  Gene/Insert name: None
  Tag / fusion protein: NubG (N terminal on backbone)
Terms and licenses: Academic/Nonprofit Terms; Industry Terms: Not Available to Industry
How to cite: pNX32-Dest was a gift from Christopher Grefen (Addgene plasmid # 105083 ; http://n2t.net/addgene:105083 ; RRID:Addgene_105083)
